>Addgene plasmid #194279 | pLV hU6-gRNA hUbC-VP64-dSaCas9-VP64-T2A-Thy1.1 | addgene full sequence | sequence record 384742 | Addgene NGS Result
TGGTGCACTCTCAGTACAATCTGCTCTGATGCCGCATAGTTAAGCCAGTATCTGCTCCCTGCTTGTGTGT
TGGAGGTCGCTGAGTAGTGCGCGAGCAAAATTTAAGCTACAACAAGGCAAGGCTTGACCGACAATTGCAT
GAAGAATCTGCTTAGGGTTAGGCGTTTTGCGCTGCTTCGCGATGTACGGGCCAGATATACGCGTTGACAT
TGATTATTGACTAGTTATTAATAGTAATCAATTACGGGGTCATTAGTTCATAGCCCATATATGGAGTTCC
GCGTTACATAACTTACGGTAAATGGCCCGCCTGGCTGACCGCCCAACGACCCCCGCCCATTGACGTCAAT
AATGACGTATGTTCCCATAGTAACGCCAATAGGGACTTTCCATTGACGTCAATGGGTGGAGTATTTACGG
TAAACTGCCCACTTGGCAGTACATCAAGTGTATCATATGCCAAGTACGCCCCCTATTGACGTCAATGACG
GTAAATGGCCCGCCTGGCATTATGCCCAGTACATGACCTTATGGGACTTTCCTACTTGGCAGTACATCTA
CGTATTAGTCATCGCTATTACCATGGTGATGCGGTTTTGGCAGTACATCAATGGGCGTGGATAGCGGTTT
GACTCACGGGGATTTCCAAGTCTCCACCCCATTGACGTCAATGGGAGTTTGTTTTGGCACCAAAATCAAC
GGGACTTTCCAAAATGTCGTAACAACTCCGCCCCATTGACGCAAATGGGCGGTAGGCGTGTACGGTGGGA
GGTCTATATAAGCAGCGCGTTTTGCCTGTACTGGGTCTCTCTGGTTAGACCAGATCTGAGCCTGGGAGCT
CTCTGGCTAACTAGGGAACCCACTGCTTAAGCCTCAATAAAGCTTGCCTTGAGTGCTTCAAGTAGTGTGT
GCCCGTCTGTTGTGTGACTCTGGTAACTAGAGATCCCTCAGACCCTTTTAGTCAGTGTGGAAAATCTCTA
GCAGTGGCGCCCGAACAGGGACTTGAAAGCGAAAGGGAAACCAGAGGAGCTCTCTCGACGCAGGACTCGG
CTTGCTGAAGCGCGCACGGCAAGAGGCGAGGGGCGGCGACTGGTGAGTACGCCAAAAATTTTGACTAGCG
GAGGCTAGAAGGAGAGAGATGGGTGCGAGAGCGTCAGTATTAAGCGGGGGAGAATTAGATCGCGATGGGA
AAAAATTCGGTTAAGGCCAGGGGGAAAGAAAAAATATAAATTAAAACATATAGTATGGGCAAGCAGGGAG
CTAGAACGATTCGCAGTTAATCCTGGCCTGTTAGAAACATCAGAAGGCTGTAGACAAATACTGGGACAGC
TACAACCATCCCTTCAGACAGGATCAGAAGAACTTAGATCATTATATAATACAGTAGCAACCCTCTATTG
TGTGCATCAAAGGATAGAGATAAAAGACACCAAGGAAGCTTTAGACAAGATAGAGGAAGAGCAAAACAAA
AGTAAGACCACCGCACAGCAAGCGGCCGCTGATCTTCAGACCTGGAGGAGGAGATATGAGGGACAATTGG
AGAAGTGAATTATATAAATATAAAGTAGTAAAAATTGAACCATTAGGAGTAGCACCCACCAAGGCAAAGA
GAAGAGTGGTGCAGAGAGAAAAAAGAGCAGTGGGAATAGGAGCTTTGTTCCTTGGGTTCTTGGGAGCAGC
AGGAAGCACTATGGGCGCAGCGTCAATGACGCTGACGGTACAGGCCAGACAATTATTGTCTGGTATAGTG
CAGCAGCAGAACAATTTGCTGAGGGCTATTGAGGCGCAACAGCATCTGTTGCAACTCACAGTCTGGGGCA
TCAAGCAGCTCCAGGCAAGAATCCTGGCTGTGGAAAGATACCTAAAGGATCAACAGCTCCTGGGGATTTG
GGGTTGCTCTGGAAAACTCATTTGCACCACTGCTGTGCCTTGGAATGCTAGTTGGAGTAATAAATCTCTG
GAACAGATTTGGAATCACACGACCTGGATGGAGTGGGACAGAGAAATTAACAATTACACAAGCTTAATAC
ACTCCTTAATTGAAGAATCGCAAAACCAGCAAGAAAAGAATGAACAAGAATTATTGGAATTAGATAAATG
GGCAAGTTTGTGGAATTGGTTTAACATAACAAATTGGCTGTGGTATATAAAATTATTCATAATGATAGTA
GGAGGCTTGGTAGGTTTAAGAATAGTTTTTGCTGTACTTTCTATAGTGAATAGAGTTAGGCAGGGATATT
CACCATTATCGTTTCAGACCCACCTCCCAACCCCGAGGGGACCCGACAGGCCCGAAGGAATAGAAGAAGA
AGGTGGAGAGAGAGACAGAGACAGATCCATTCGATTAGTGAACGGATCGGCACTGCGTGCGCCAATTCTG
CAGACAAATGGCAGTATTCATCCACAATTTTAAAAGAAAAGGGGGGATTGGGGGGTACAGTGCAGGGGAA
AGAATAGTAGACATAATAGCAACAGACATACAAACTAAAGAATTACAAAAACAAATTACAAAAATTCAAA
ATTTTCGGGTTTATTACAGGGACAGCAGAGATCCAGTTTGGTTAATGAACAAAAGCTGGAGCTCCACCGC
GGGCGGCCGCAAAAAAATCTCGCCAACAAGTTGACGAGATAAACACGGCATTTTGCCTTGTTTTAGTAGA
TTCTGTTTCCAGAGTACTAAAACAGAGACGTCCGTCTCCGGTGTTTCGTCCTTTCCACAAGATATATAAA
GCCAAGAAATCGAAATACTTTCAAGTTACGGTAAGCATATGATAGTCCATTTTAAAACATAATTTTAAAA
CTGCAAACTACCCAAGAAATTATTACTTTCTACGTCACGTATTTTGTACTAATATCTTTGTGTTTACAGT
CAAATTAATTCCAATTATCTCTCTAACAGCCTTGTATCGTATATGCAAATATGAAGGAATCATGGGAAAT
AGGCATTAACCCGTGTCGGCTCCAGATCTGGCCTCCGCGCCGGGTTTTGGCGCCTCCCGCGGGCGCCCCC
CTCCTCACGGCGAGCGCTGCCACGTCAGACGAAGGGCGCAGCGAGCGTCCTGATCCTTCCGCCCGGACGC
TCAGGACAGCGGCCCGCTGCTCATAAGACTCGGCCTTAGAACCCCAGTATCAGCAGAAGGACATTTTAGG
ACGGGACTTGGGTGACTCTAGGGCACTGGTTTTCTTTCCAGAGAGCGGAACAGGCGAGGAAAAGTAGTCC
CTTCTCGGCGATTCTGCGGAGGGATCTCCGTGGGGCGGTGAACGCCGATGATTATATAAGGACGCGCCGG
GTGTGGCACAGCTAGTTCCGTCGCAGCCGGGATTTGGGTCGCGGTTCTTGTTTGTGGATCGCTGTGATCG
TCACTTGGTGAGTAGCGGGCTGCTGGGCTGGCCGGGGCTTTCGTGGCCGCCGGGCCGCTCGGTGGGACGG
AAGCGTGTGGAGAGACCGCCAAGGGCTGTAGTCTGGGTCCGCGAGCAAGGTTGCCCTGAACTGGGGGTTG
GGGGGAGCGCAGCAAAATGGCGGCTGTTCCCGAGTCTTGAATGGAAGACGCTTGTGAGGCGGGCTGTGAG
GTCGTTGAAACAAGGTGGGGGGCATGGTGGGCGGCAAGAACCCAAGGTCTTGAGGCCTTCGCTAATGCGG
GAAAGCTCTTATTCGGGTGAGATGGGCTGGGGCACCATCTGGGGACCCTGACGTGAAGTTTGTCACTGAC
TGGAGAACTCGGTTTGTCGTCTGTTGCGGGGGCGGCAGTTATGGCGGTGCCGTTGGGCAGTGCACCCGTA
CCTTTGGGAGCGCGCGCCCTCGTCGTGTCGTGACGTCACCCGTTCTGTTGGCTTATAATGCAGGGTGGGG
CCACCTGCCGGTAGGTGTGCGGTAGGCTTTTCTCCGTCGCAGGACGCAGGGTTCGGGCCTAGGGTAGGCT
CTCCTGAATCGACAGGCGCCGGACCTCTGGTGAGGGGAGGGATAAGTGAGGCGTCAGTTTCTTTGGTCGG
TTTTATGTACCTATCTTCTTAAGTAGCTGAAGCTCCGGTTTTGAACTATGCGCTCGGGGTTGGCGAGTGT
GTTTTGTGAAGTTTTTTAGGCACCTTTTGAAATGTAATCATTTGGGTCAATATGTAATTTTCAGTGTTAG
ACTAGTAAATTGTCCGCTAAATTCTGGCCGTTTTTGGCTTTTTTGTTAGACGAAGCTTGGGCTGCAGGTC
GACTCTAGAGCCACCATGTACCCATACGATGTTCCAGATTACGCTGACGCGCTGGACGATTTTGACCTCG
ACATGCTGGGTTCTGATGCCCTCGATGACTTTGACCTGGATATGTTGGGAAGCGACGCATTGGATGACTT
TGATCTGGACATGCTCGGCTCCGATGCTCTGGACGATTTCGATCTCGATATGTTAATTAACTCTAGGAGT
TCCGGCTCTATGGCCCCAAAGAAGAAGCGGAAGGTCGGTATCCACGGAGTCCCAGCAGCCAAGCGGAACT
ACATCCTGGGCCTGGCCATCGGCATCACCAGCGTGGGCTACGGCATCATCGACTACGAGACACGGGACGT
GATCGATGCCGGCGTGCGGCTGTTCAAAGAGGCCAACGTGGAAAACAACGAGGGCAGGCGGAGCAAGAGA
GGCGCCAGAAGGCTGAAGCGGCGGAGGCGGCATAGAATCCAGAGAGTGAAGAAGCTGCTGTTCGACTACA
ACCTGCTGACCGACCACAGCGAGCTGAGCGGCATCAACCCCTACGAGGCCAGAGTGAAGGGCCTGAGCCA
GAAGCTGAGCGAGGAAGAGTTCTCTGCCGCCCTGCTGCACCTGGCCAAGAGAAGAGGCGTGCACAACGTG
AACGAGGTGGAAGAGGACACCGGCAACGAGCTGTCCACCAAAGAGCAGATCAGCCGGAACAGCAAGGCCC
TGGAAGAGAAATACGTGGCCGAACTGCAGCTGGAACGGCTGAAGAAAGACGGCGAAGTGCGGGGCAGCAT
CAACAGATTCAAGACCAGCGACTACGTGAAAGAAGCCAAACAGCTGCTGAAGGTGCAGAAGGCCTACCAC
CAGCTGGACCAGAGCTTCATCGACACCTACATCGACCTGCTGGAAACCCGGCGGACCTACTATGAGGGAC
CTGGCGAGGGCAGCCCCTTCGGCTGGAAGGACATCAAAGAATGGTACGAGATGCTGATGGGCCACTGCAC
CTACTTCCCCGAGGAACTGCGGAGCGTGAAGTACGCCTACAACGCCGACCTGTACAACGCCCTGAACGAC
CTGAACAATCTCGTGATCACCAGGGACGAGAACGAGAAGCTGGAATATTACGAGAAGTTCCAGATCATCG
AGAACGTGTTCAAGCAGAAGAAGAAGCCCACCCTGAAGCAGATCGCCAAAGAAATCCTCGTGAACGAAGA
GGATATTAAGGGCTACAGAGTGACCAGCACCGGCAAGCCCGAGTTCACCAACCTGAAGGTGTACCACGAC
ATCAAGGACATTACCGCCCGGAAAGAGATTATTGAGAACGCCGAGCTGCTGGATCAGATTGCCAAGATCC
TGACCATCTACCAGAGCAGCGAGGACATCCAGGAAGAACTGACCAATCTGAACTCCGAGCTGACCCAGGA
AGAGATCGAGCAGATCTCTAATCTGAAGGGCTATACCGGCACCCACAACCTGAGCCTGAAGGCCATCAAC
CTGATCCTGGACGAGCTGTGGCACACCAACGACAACCAGATCGCTATCTTCAACCGGCTGAAGCTGGTGC
CCAAGAAGGTGGACCTGTCCCAGCAGAAAGAGATCCCCACCACCCTGGTGGACGACTTCATCCTGAGCCC
CGTCGTGAAGAGAAGCTTCATCCAGAGCATCAAAGTGATCAACGCCATCATCAAGAAGTACGGCCTGCCC
AACGACATCATTATCGAGCTGGCCCGCGAGAAGAACTCCAAGGACGCCCAGAAAATGATCAACGAGATGC
AGAAGCGGAACCGGCAGACCAACGAGCGGATCGAGGAAATCATCCGGACCACCGGCAAAGAGAACGCCAA
GTACCTGATCGAGAAGATCAAGCTGCACGACATGCAGGAAGGCAAGTGCCTGTACAGCCTGGAAGCCATC
CCTCTGGAAGATCTGCTGAACAACCCCTTCAACTATGAGGTGGACCACATCATCCCCAGAAGCGTGTCCT
TCGACAACAGCTTCAACAACAAGGTGCTCGTGAAGCAGGAAGAAGCCAGCAAGAAGGGCAACCGGACCCC
ATTCCAGTACCTGAGCAGCAGCGACAGCAAGATCAGCTACGAAACCTTCAAGAAGCACATCCTGAATCTG
GCCAAGGGCAAGGGCAGAATCAGCAAGACCAAGAAAGAGTATCTGCTGGAAGAACGGGACATCAACAGGT
TCTCCGTGCAGAAAGACTTCATCAACCGGAACCTGGTGGATACCAGATACGCCACCAGAGGCCTGATGAA
CCTGCTGCGGAGCTACTTCAGAGTGAACAACCTGGACGTGAAAGTGAAGTCCATCAATGGCGGCTTCACC
AGCTTTCTGCGGCGGAAGTGGAAGTTTAAGAAAGAGCGGAACAAGGGGTACAAGCACCACGCCGAGGACG
CCCTGATCATTGCCAACGCCGATTTCATCTTCAAAGAGTGGAAGAAACTGGACAAGGCCAAAAAAGTGAT
GGAAAACCAGATGTTCGAGGAAAAGCAGGCCGAGAGCATGCCCGAGATCGAAACCGAGCAGGAGTACAAA
GAGATCTTCATCACCCCCCACCAGATCAAGCACATTAAGGACTTCAAGGACTACAAGTACAGCCACCGGG
TGGACAAGAAGCCTAATAGAGAGCTGATTAACGACACCCTGTACTCCACCCGGAAGGACGACAAGGGCAA
CACCCTGATCGTGAACAATCTGAACGGCCTGTACGACAAGGACAATGACAAGCTGAAAAAGCTGATCAAC
AAGAGCCCCGAAAAGCTGCTGATGTACCACCACGACCCCCAGACCTACCAGAAACTGAAGCTGATTATGG
AACAGTACGGCGACGAGAAGAATCCCCTGTACAAGTACTACGAGGAAACCGGGAACTACCTGACCAAGTA
CTCCAAAAAGGACAACGGCCCCGTGATCAAGAAGATTAAGTATTACGGCAACAAACTGAACGCCCATCTG
GACATCACCGACGACTACCCCAACAGCAGAAACAAGGTCGTGAAGCTGTCCCTGAAGCCCTACAGATTCG
ACGTGTACCTGGACAATGGCGTGTACAAGTTCGTGACCGTGAAGAATCTGGATGTGATCAAAAAAGAAAA
CTACTACGAAGTGAATAGCAAGTGCTATGAGGAAGCTAAGAAGCTGAAGAAGATCAGCAACCAGGCCGAG
TTTATCGCCTCCTTCTACAACAACGATCTGATCAAGATCAACGGCGAGCTGTATAGAGTGATCGGCGTGA
ACAACGACCTGCTGAACCGGATCGAAGTGAACATGATCGACATCACCTACCGCGAGTACCTGGAAAACAT
GAACGACAAGAGGCCCCCCAGGATCATTAAGACAATCGCCTCCAAGACCCAGAGCATTAAGAAGTACAGC
ACAGACATTCTGGGCAACCTGTATGAAGTGAAATCTAAGAAGCACCCTCAGATCATCAAAAAGGGCAAAA
GGCCGGCGGCCACGAAAAAGGCCGGCCAGGCAAAAAAGAAAAAGGGATCCGAGGCCAGCGGTTCCGGACG
GGCTGACGCATTGGACGATTTTGATCTGGATATGCTGGGAAGTGACGCCCTCGATGATTTTGACCTTGAC
ATGCTTGGTTCGGATGCCCTTGATGACTTTGACCTCGACATGCTCGGCAGTGACGCCCTTGATGATTTCG
ACCTGGACATGCTGATTAACTCTAGAAGTTCCGGATCTCCGAAAAAGAAACGCAAAGTTGCTAGCGAGGG
CAGAGGAAGTCTTCTAACATGCGGTGACGTGGAGGAGAATCCCGGCCCTATGAACCCAGCCATCAGCGTC
GCTCTCCTGCTCTCAGTCTTGCAGGTGTCCCGAGGGCAGAAGGTGACCAGCCTGACAGCCTGCCTGGTGA
ACCAAAACCTTCGCCTGGACTGCCGCCATGAGAATAACACCAAGGATAACTCCATCCAGCATGAGTTCAG
CCTGACCCGAGAGAAGAGGAAGCACGTGCTCTCAGGCACCCTTGGGATACCCGAGCACACGTACCGCTCC
CGCGTCACCCTCTCCAACCAGCCCTATATCAAGGTCCTTACCCTAGCCAACTTCACCACCAAGGATGAGG
GCGACTACTTTTGTGAGCTTCGCGTTTCGGGCGCGAATCCCATGAGCTCCAATAAAAGTATCAGTGTGTA
TAGAGACAAGCTGGTCAAGTGTGGCGGCATAAGCCTGCTGGTTCAGAACACATCCTGGATGCTGCTGCTG
CTGCTTTCCCTCTCCCTCCTCCAAGCCCTGGACTTCATTTCTCTGTGAGAATTCGATATCAAGCTTATCG
ATAATCAACCTCTGGATTACAAAATTTGTGAAAGATTGACTGGTATTCTTAACTATGTTGCTCCTTTTAC
GCTATGTGGATACGCTGCTTTAATGCCTTTGTATCATGCTATTGCTTCCCGTATGGCTTTCATTTTCTCC
TCCTTGTATAAATCCTGGTTGCTGTCTCTTTATGAGGAGTTGTGGCCCGTTGTCAGGCAACGTGGCGTGG
TGTGCACTGTGTTTGCTGACGCAACCCCCACTGGTTGGGGCATTGCCACCACCTGTCAGCTCCTTTCCGG
GACTTTCGCTTTCCCCCTCCCTATTGCCACGGCGGAACTCATCGCCGCCTGCCTTGCCCGCTGCTGGACA
GGGGCTCGGCTGTTGGGCACTGACAATTCCGTGGTGTTGTCGGGGAAATCATCGTCCTTTCCTTGGCTGC
TCGCCTGTGTTGCCACCTGGATTCTGCGCGGGACGTCCTTCTGCTACGTCCCTTCGGCCCTCAATCCAGC
GGACCTTCCTTCCCGCGGCCTGCTGCCGGCTCTGCGGCCTCTTCCGCGTCTTCGCCTTCGCCCTCAGACG
AGTCGGATCTCCCTTTGGGCCGCCTCCCCGCATCGATACCGTCGACCTCGAGACCTAGAAAAACATGGAG
CAATCACAAGTAGCAATACAGCAGCTACCAATGCTGATTGTGCCTGGCTAGAAGCACAAGAGGAGGAGGA
GGTGGGTTTTCCAGTCACACCTCAGGTACCTTTAAGACCAATGACTTACAAGGCAGCTGTAGATCTTAGC
CACTTTTTAAAAGAAAAGGGGGGACTGGAAGGGCTAATTCACTCCCAACGAAGACAAGATATCCTTGATC
TGTGGATCTACCACACACAAGGCTACTTCCCTGATTGGCAGAACTACACACCAGGGCCAGGGATCAGATA
TCCACTGACCTTTGGATGGTGCTACAAGCTAGTACCAGTTGAGCAAGAGAAGGTAGAAGAAGCCAATGAA
GGAGAGAACACCCGCTTGTTACACCCTGTGAGCCTGCATGGGATGGATGACCCGGAGAGAGAAGTATTAG
AGTGGAGGTTTGACAGCCGCCTAGCATTTCATCACATGGCCCGAGAGCTGCATCCGGACTGTACTGGGTC
TCTCTGGTTAGACCAGATCTGAGCCTGGGAGCTCTCTGGCTAACTAGGGAACCCACTGCTTAAGCCTCAA
TAAAGCTTGCCTTGAGTGCTTCAAGTAGTGTGTGCCCGTCTGTTGTGTGACTCTGGTAACTAGAGATCCC
TCAGACCCTTTTAGTCAGTGTGGAAAATCTCTAGCAGGGCCCGTTTAAACCCGCTGATCAGCCTCGACTG
TGCCTTCTAGTTGCCAGCCATCTGTTGTTTGCCCCTCCCCCGTGCCTTCCTTGACCCTGGAAGGTGCCAC
TCCCACTGTCCTTTCCTAATAAAATGAGGAAATTGCATCGCATTGTCTGAGTAGGTGTCATTCTATTCTG
GGGGGTGGGGTGGGGCAGGACAGCAAGGGGGAGGATTGGGAAGACAATAGCAGGCATGCTGGGGATGCGG
TGGGCTCTATGGCTTCTGAGGCGGAAAGAACCAGCTGGGGCTCTAGGGGGTATCCCC
[124 nt withheld, positions 10068-10191]
C
[91 nt withheld, positions 10193-10283]
A
[49 nt withheld, positions 10285-10333]
CCTTTGACGTTGGAGTCCACGTTCTTT
[37 nt withheld, positions 10361-10397]
ACCCTATCTCGGTCTATTCTTTTGATTTATAAGGGATTTTGCCGATTTCGGCCTATTGGTTAAAAAATGA
GCTGATTTAACAAAAATTTAACGCGAATTAATTCTGTGGAATGTGTGTCAGTTAGGGTGTGGAAAGTCCC
CAGGCTCCCCAGCAGGCAGAAGTATGCAAAGCATGCATCTCAATTAGTCAGCAACCAGGTGTGGAAAGTC
CCCAGGCTCCCCAGCAGGCAGAAGTATGCAAAGCATGCATCTCAATTAGTCAGCAACCATAGTCCCGCCC
CTAACTCCGCCCATCCCGCCCCTAACTCCGCCCAGTTCCGCCCATTCTCCGCCCCATGGCTGACTAATTT
TTTTTATTTATGCAGAGGCCGAGGCCGCCTCTGCCTCTGAGCTATTCCAGAAGTAGTGAGGAGGCTTTTT
TGGAGGCCTAGGCTTTTGCAAAAAGCTCCCGGGAGCTTGTATATCCATTTTCGGATCTGATCAGCACGTG
TTGACAATTAATCATCGGCATAGTATATCGGCATAGTATAATACGACAAGGTGAGGAACTAAACCATGGC
CAAGTTGACCAGTGCCGTTCCGGTGCTCACCGCGCGCGACGTCGCCGGAGCGGTCGAGTTCTGGACCGAC
CGGCTCGGGTTCTCCCGGGACTTCGTGGAGGACGACTTCGCCGGTGTGGTCCGGGACGACGTGACCCTGT
TCATCAGCGCGGTCCAGGACCAGGTGGTGCCGGACAACACCCTGGCCTGGGTGTGGGTGCGCGGCCTGGA
CGAGCTGTACGCCGAGTGGTCGGAGGTCGTGTCCACGAACTTCCGGGACGCCTCCGGGCCGGCCATGACC
GAGATCGGCGAGCAGCCGTGGGGGCGGGAGTTCGCCCTGCGCGACCCGGCCGGCAACTGCGTGCACTTCG
TGGCCGAGGAGCAGGACTGACACGTGCTACGAGATTTCGATTCCACCGCCGCCTTCTATGAAAGGTTGGG
CTTCGGAATCGTTTTCCGGGACGCCGGCTGGATGATCCTCCAGCGCGGGGATCTCATGCTGGAGTTCTTC
GCCCACCCCAACTTGTTTATTGCAGCTTATAATGGTTACAAATAAAGCAATAGCATCACAAATTTCACAA
ATAAAGCATTTTTTTCACTGCATTCTAGTTGTGGTTTGTCCAAACTCATCAATGTATCTTATCATGTCTG
TATACCGTCGACCTCTAGCTAGAGCTTGGCGTAATCATGGTCATAGCTGTTTCCTGTGTGAAATTGTTAT
CCGCTCACAATTCCACACAACATACGAGCCGGAAGCATAAAGTGTAAAGCCTGGGGTGCCTAATGAGTGA
GCTAACTCACATTAATTGCGTTGCGCTCACTGCCCGCTTTCCAGTCGGGAAACCTGTCGTGCCAGCTGCA
TTAATGAATCGGCCAACGCGCGGGGAGAGGCGGTTTGCGTATTGGGCGCTCTTCCGCTTCCTCGCTCACT
GACTCGCTGCGCTCGGTCGTTCGGCTGCGGCGAGCGGTATCAGCTCACTCAAAGGCGGTAATACGGTTAT
CCACAGAATCAGGGGATAACGCAGGAAAGAACATGTGAGCAAAAGGCCAGCAAAAGGCCAGGAACCGTAA
AAAGGCCGCGTTGCTGGCGTTTTTCCATAGGCTCCGCCCCCCTGACGAGCATCACAAAAATCGACGCTCA
AGTCAGAGGTGGCGAAACCCGACAGGACTATAAAGATACCAGGCGTTTCCCCCTGGAAGCTCCCTCGTGC
GCTCTCCTGTTCCGACCCTGCCGCTTACCGGATACCTGTCCGCCTTTCTCCCTTCGGGAAGCGTGGCGCT
TTCTCATAGCTCACGCTGTAGGTATCTCAGTTCGGTGTAGGTCGTTCGCTCCAAGCTGGGCTGTGTGCAC
GAACCCCCCGTTCAGCCCGACCGCTGCGCCTTATCCGGTAACTATCGTCTTGAGTCCAACCCGGTAAGAC
ACGACTTATCGCCACTGGCAGCAGCCACTGGTAACAGGATTAGCAGAGCGAGGTATGTAGGCGGTGCTAC
AGAGTTCTTGAAGTGGTGGCCTAACTACGGCTACACTAGAAGAACAGTATTTGGTATCTGCGCTCTGCTG
AAGCCAGTTACCTTCGGAAAAAGAGTTGGTAGCTCTTGATCCGGCAAACAAACCACCGCTGGTAGCGGTG
GTTTTTTTGTTTGCAAGCAGCAGATTACGCGCAGAAAAAAAGGATCTCAAGAAGATCCTTTGATCTTTTC
TACGGGGTCTGACGCTCAGTGGAACGAAAACTCACGTTAAGGGATTTTGGTCATGAGATTATCAAAAAGG
ATCTTCACCTAGATCCTTTTAAATTAAAAATGAAGTTTTAAATCAATCTAAAGTATATATGAGTAAACTT
GGTCTGACAGTTACCAATGCTTAATCAGTGAGGCACCTATCTCAGCGATCTGTCTATTTCGTTCATCCAT
AGTTGCCTGACTCCCCGTCGTGTAGATAACTACGATACGGGAGGGCTTACCATCTGGCCCCAGTGCTGCA
ATGATACCGCGAGACCCACGCTCACCGGCTCCAGATTTATCAGCAATAAACCAGCCAGCCGGAAGGGCCG
AGCGCAGAAGTGGTCCTGCAACTTTATCCGCCTCCATCCAGTCTATTAATTGTTGCCGGGAAGCTAGAGT
AAGTAGTTCGCCAGTTAATAGTTTGCGCAACGTTGTTGCCATTGCTACAGGCATCGTGGTGTCACGCTCG
TCGTTTGGTATGGCTTCATTCAGCTCCGGTTCCCAACGATCAAGGCGAGTTACATGATCCCCCATGTTGT
GCAAAAAAGCGGTTAGCTCCTTCGGTCCTCCGATCGTTGTCAGAAGTAAGTTGGCCGCAGTGTTATCACT
CATGGTTATGGCAGCACTGCATAATTCTCTTACTGTCATGCCATCCGTAAGATGCTTTTCTGTGACTGGT
GAGTACTCAACCAAGTCATTCTGAGAATAGTGTATGCGGCGACCGAGTTGCTCTTGCCCGGCGTCAATAC
GGGATAATACCGCGCCACATAGCAGAACTTTAAAAGTGCTCATCATTGGAAAACGTTCTTCGGGGCGAAA
ACTCTCAAGGATCTTACCGCTGTTGAGATCCAGTTCGATGTAACCCACTCGTGCACCCAACTGATCTTCA
GCATCTTTTACTTTCACCAGCGTTTCTGGGTGAGCAAAAACAGGAAGGCAAAATGCCGCAAAAAAGGGAA
TAAGGGCGACACGGAAATGTTGAATACTCATACTCTTCCTTTTTCAATATTATTGAAGCATTTATCAGGG
TTATTGTCTCATGAGCGGATACATATTTGAATGTATTTAGAAAAATAAACAAATAGGGGTTCCGCGCACA
TTTCCCCGAAAAGTGCCACCTGACGTCGACGGATCGGGAGATCTCCCGATCCCCTA
Features (pLannotate 1.2.2; 37 found; start..end, strand, type, name):
    206..585     +  enhancer       CMV enhancer: human cytomegalovirus immediate early enhancer
    586..785     +  promoter       CMV promoter: human cytomegalovirus (CMV) immediate early promoter
    803..983     +  LTR            5' LTR (truncated): truncated 5' long terminal repeat (LTR) from HIV-1
   1030..1155    +  misc_feature   HIV-1 Ψ: packaging signal of human immunodeficiency virus type 1
   1139..1502    +  CDS            HIV-1 gag (fragment): gag protein from human immunodeficiency virus 1; gag
   1648..1881    +  misc_feature   RRE: The Rev response element (RRE) of HIV-1 allows for Rev-dependent mRNA export from the nucleus to the cytoplasm.
   2258..2358    +  CDS            Rev (fragment): human immunodeficiency virus 1 (HIV-1) Rev protein; rev; enhances nuclear export of unspliced and incompletely spliced viral mRNAs
   2408..2525    +  misc_feature   cPPT/CTS: central polypurine tract and central termination sequence of HIV-1
   2608..2683    -  misc_RNA       Sa gRNA scaffold: guide RNA scaffold for the Staphylococcus aureus CRISPR/Cas9 system
   2708..2944    -  promoter       U6 promoter: RNA polymerase III promoter for human U6 snRNA
   2970..4181    +  promoter       UbC promoter: human ubiquitin C promoter
   4192..4210    -  misc_feature   MCS (fragment): pUC18/19 multiple cloning site
   4219..4245    +  CDS            3xHA (fragment): three tandem HA epitope tags
   4246..4395    +  CDS            VP64: tetrameric repeat of the minimal activation domain of herpes simplex virus VP16 (Beerli et al., 1998)
   4471..7626    +  CDS            cas9: CAS9_STAAU - Experimental evidence at protein level: Swiss-Prot protein existence level 1. CRISPR (clustered regularly interspaced short palindromic repeat) is an adaptive immune system that provides protection against mobile genetic elements (viruses, transposable elements and conjugative plasmids). CRISPR clusters contain spacers, sequences complementary to antecedent mobile elements, and target invading nucleic acids. CRISPR clusters are transcribed and processed into CRISPR RNA (crRNA). In type II CRISPR systems correct processing of pre-crRNA requires a trans- encoded small RNA (tracrRNA)
   7627..7674    +  CDS            nucleoplasmin NLS: bipartite nuclear localization signal from nucleoplasmin
   7960..8448    +  CDS            Thy1.1: mouse GPI-anchored cell surface glycoprotein of the immunoglobulin superfamily This allele of Thy1 is also known as CD90.1.
   8449..8473    +  misc_feature   MCS (fragment): pBluescript multiple cloning site
   8473..9061    +  misc_feature   WPRE: woodchuck hepatitis virus posttranscriptional regulatory element
   8998..9579    +  CDS            nef (fragment): NEF_HV1H2 - Experimental evidence at protein level: Swiss-Prot protein existence level 1. Extracellular Nef protein targets CD4(+) T-lymphocytes for apoptosis by interacting with CXCR4 surface receptors. From Human immunodeficiency virus type 1 group M subtype B (isolate HXB2) (HIV-1).
   9586..9766    +  LTR            5' LTR (truncated): truncated 5' long terminal repeat (LTR) from HIV-1
   9798..10022   +  polyA_signal   bGH poly(A) signal: bovine growth hormone polyadenylation signal
  10026..10047   +  promoter       SV40 promoter (fragment): SV40 enhancer and early promoter
  10068..10496   +  rep_origin     f1 ori (sequence partly withheld): f1 bacteriophage origin of replication; arrow indicates direction of (+) strand synthesis
  10510..10839   +  promoter       SV40 promoter: SV40 enhancer and early promoter
  10887..10934   +  promoter       EM7 promoter: synthetic bacterial promoter&nbsp
  10953..11327   +  CDS            BleoR: antibiotic-binding protein; Sh ble from Streptoalloteichus hindustanus; confers resistance to bleomycin, phleomycin, and Zeocin™
  11337..11462   +  CDS            ble (fragment): BLE_KLEPN - Experimental evidence at protein level: Swiss-Prot protein existence level 1. Binding protein with a strong affinity to the bleomycin family of antibiotics. Binds to CL990; an antimitotic-antibiotic compound. From Klebsiella pneumoniae.
  11457..11578   +  polyA_signal   SV40 poly(A) signal: SV40 polyadenylation signal
  11649..11671   -  protein_bind   lac operator (fragment): The lac repressor binds to the lac operator to inhibit transcription in E. coli. This inhibition can be relieved by adding lactose or isopropyl-β-D-thiogalactopyranoside (IPTG). lac repressor encoded by lacI
  11675..11705   -  promoter       lac promoter: promoter for the E. coli lac operon
  11720..11741   -  protein_bind   CAP binding site: CAP binding activates transcription in the presence of cAMP. E. coli catabolite activator protein
  11754..11846   -  CDS            lacI (fragment): lac repressor; lacI; The lac repressor binds to the lac operator to inhibit transcription in E. coli. This inhibition can be relieved by adding lactose or isopropyl-β-D-thiogalactopyranoside (IPTG).
  12029..12617   -  rep_origin     ori: high-copy-number ColE1/pMB1/pBR322/pUC origin of replication
  12788..13648   -  CDS            AmpR: β-lactamase; bla; confers resistance to ampicillin, carbenicillin, and related antibiotics
  13649..13753   -  promoter       AmpR promoter: bla
  13812..51      -  misc_feature   bom (fragment) (across the origin): basis of mobility region from pBR322
