[The description below was written by a language model from this plasmid's Addgene catalogue record and pLannotate feature annotations shown in this document.]
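Description:
pLV hU6-gRNA hUbC-VP64-dSaCas9-VP64-T2A-Thy1.1 is an all-in-one lentiviral CRISPR activation vector of about 13.8 kb built on the FUGW backbone. It is propagated in E. coli through a high-copy ColE1/pUC-type origin with ampicillin selection. The backbone also carries an f1 origin and an SV40/EM7-driven bleomycin/Zeocin resistance cassette that lies outside the viral genome. The transfer region has a third-generation-style layout. A CMV enhancer/promoter precedes a truncated HIV-1 5' LTR, followed by the Ψ packaging signal, RRE and cPPT/CTS. WPRE, a second truncated LTR and a bGH polyadenylation signal sit downstream. This arrangement lets the genomic RNA be produced, packaged and integrated when packaging functions are supplied in trans.

Two expression units sit between the LTRs. The first is a human U6 (Pol III) promoter driving a Staphylococcus aureus gRNA scaffold, oriented antisense to the rest of the cassette. Spacers are inserted through Esp3I sites that are destroyed on cloning. The second is the human ubiquitin C promoter driving a humanized, HA-tagged, nuclease-dead SaCas9. The feature table annotates an N-terminal VP64 activation domain and a nucleoplasmin NLS after Cas9. The C-terminal VP64 and the T2A named in the catalogue entry are not annotated, but probably lie in the unannotated gap before Thy1.1. The T2A peptide allows co-translational release of mouse Thy1.1 (CD90.1), a surface marker that can be used to identify or enrich transduced cells by antibody staining.

The guide directs the dCas9 activator to target promoters or regulatory elements to upregulate endogenous genes. The associated publication used orthogonal CRISPR screens to find regulators of human CD8 T cell function.
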