Addgene plasmid #194279: pLV hU6-gRNA hUbC-VP64-dSaCas9-VP64-T2A-Thy1.1
Purpose: Expresses gRNA and VP64-dSaCas9-VP64 from lentiviral vector
Depositing lab: Charles Gersbach. Depositing organization: Duke University. Publication: Orthogonal CRISPR screens to identify transcriptional and epigenetic regulators of human CD8 T cell function. McCutcheon SR, Swartz AM, Brown MC, Barrera A, McRoberts Amador C, Siklenka K, Humayun L, Isaacs JM, Reddy TE, Nair S, Antonia S, Gersbach CA. bioRxiv. 2023 May 1:2023.05.01.538906. doi: 10.1101/2023.05.01.538906. Preprint. PubMed 37205457.
Backbone
  Vector backbone: FUGW
  Backbone size w/o insert (bp): 9579
  Total vector size (bp): 13812
  Vector type: Mammalian Expression, Lentiviral, CRISPR
Growth in bacteria
  Bacterial resistance: Ampicillin, 100 μg/mL
  Growth temperature: 37°C
  Growth strain: NEB Stable
  Copy number: High Copy
Gene/Insert 1
  Gene/Insert name: humanized VP64 dSaCas9 VP64 T2A Thy1.1
  Insert size (bp): 4233
  Promoter: hUbC
  Tag / fusion protein: HA
  Cloning method: Gibson Cloning
  Sequencing primers: 5′ gaaatgtaatcatttgggtc; 3′ ATGAAAGCCATACGGGAAGC
Gene/Insert 2
  Gene/Insert name: gRNA
  Promoter: hU6
  Cloning method: Restriction Enzyme; 5′ cloning site Esp3I (destroyed during cloning); 3′ cloning site Esp3I (destroyed during cloning)
  Sequencing primers: 5′ GACTATCATATGCTTACCGT
Terms and licenses: Academic/Nonprofit Terms; Industry Terms: Not Available to Industry
Depositor comments: Please visit https://doi.org/10.1101/2023.05.01.538906 for bioRxiv preprint.
How to cite: pLV hU6-gRNA hUbC-VP64-dSaCas9-VP64-T2A-Thy1.1 was a gift from Charles Gersbach (Addgene plasmid # 194279 ; http://n2t.net/addgene:194279 ; RRID:Addgene_194279)
